>Addgene plasmid #18951 | pcDNA 3.1(-) VSFP3.1 | depositor full sequence | sequence record 8901 | Author sequence
GACGGATCGGGAGATCTCCCGATCCCCTATGGTGCACTCTCAGTACAATCTGCTCTGATGCCGCATAGTT
AAGCCAGTATCTGCTCCCTGCTTGTGTGTTGGAGGTCGCTGAGTAGTGCGCGAGCAAAATTTAAGCTACA
ACAAGGCAAGGCTTGACCGACAATTGCATGAAGAATCTGCTTAGGGTTAGGCGTTTTGCGCTGCTTCGCG
ATGTACGGGCCAGATATACGCGTTGACATTGATTATTGACTAGTTATTAATAGTAATCAATTACGGGGTC
ATTAGTTCATAGCCCATATATGGAGTTCCGCGTTACATAACTTACGGTAAATGGCCCGCCTGGCTGACCG
CCCAACGACCCCCGCCCATTGACGTCAATAATGACGTATGTTCCCATAGTAACGCCAATAGGGACTTTCC
ATTGACGTCAATGGGTGGAGTATTTACGGTAAACTGCCCACTTGGCAGTACATCAAGTGTATCATATGCC
AAGTACGCCCCCTATTGACGTCAATGACGGTAAATGGCCCGCCTGGCATTATGCCCAGTACATGACCTTA
TGGGACTTTCCTACTTGGCAGTACATCTACGTATTAGTCATCGCTATTACCATGGTGATGCGGTTTTGGC
AGTACATCAATGGGCGTGGATAGCGGTTTGACTCACGGGGATTTCCAAGTCTCCACCCCATTGACGTCAA
TGGGAGTTTGTTTTGGCACCAAAATCAACGGGACTTTCCAAAATGTCGTAACAACTCCGCCCCATTGACG
CAAATGGGCGGTAGGCGTGTACGGTGGGAGGTCTATATAAGCAGAGCTCTCTGGCTAACTAGAGAACCCA
CTGCTTACTGGCTTATCGAAATTAATACGACTCACTATAGGGAGACCCAAGCTGGCTAGCGCCACCATGG
AGGGATTCGACGGTTCAGATTTTAGTCCTCCAGCTGATTTAGTTGGCGTTGACGGTGCAGTCATGCGGAA
CGTCGTTGACGTCACGATAAATGGTGACGTCACTGCTCCGCCGAAAGCTGCGCCAAGAAAAAGTGAATCG
GTAAAGAAAGTTCATTGGAATGATGTAGACCAAGGACCGAGTGAAAAACCAGAGACAAGACAGGAGGAAC
GAATAGATATACCCGAGATTTCAGGTCTATGGTGGGGCGAGAATGAACATGGAGTGGACGATGGGAGAAT
GGAGATACCTACTACTGGTGTAGGTCGCGTCCAGTTTCGTGTCCGAGCAGTGATTGATCATCTAGGGATG
CGAGTCTTTGGAGTCTTCCTAATTTTCTTGGACATCATCCTCATGATCATTGATCTCAGTCTTCCAGGAA
AAAGTGAATCTTCACAATCCTTTTATGACGGGATGGCTTTGGCTCTTTCTTGTTATTTCATGCTGGATTT
AGGATTAAGGATATTTGCCTACGGGCCCAAGAATTTCTTCACCAACCCCTGGGAGGTTGCTGATGGTTTG
ATTATCGTTGTCACATTCGTCGTCACGATATTTTACACTGTGTTAGATGAATACGTGCAAGAAACAGGAG
CCGATGGTTTGGGGCAGTTGGTTGTGTTGGCCCGTTTGCTGCGTGTGGTTCGATTAGCAAGAATATTTTA
TTCCCATCAACAATGCGGCCGCATGGTGAGCAAGGGCGAGGAGCTGTTCACCGGGGTGGTGCCCATCCTG
GTCGAGCTGGACGGCGACGTAAACGGCCACAAGTTCAGCGTGTCCGGCGAGGGCGAGGGCGATGCCACCT
ACGGCAAGCTGACCCTGAAGTTCATCTGCACCACCGGCAAGCTGCCCGTGCCCTGGCCCACCCTCGTGAC
CACCCTGACCTGGGGCGTGCAGTGCTTCGCCCGCTACCCCGACCACATGAAGCAGCACGACTTCTTCAAG
TCCGCCATGCCCGAAGGCTACGTCCAGGAGCGCACCATCTTCTTCAAGGACGACGGCAACTACAAGACCC
GCGCCGAGGTGAAGTTCGAGGGCGACACCCTGGTGAACCGCATCGAGCTGAAGGGCATCGACTTCAAGGA
GGACGGCAACATCCTGGGGCACAAGCTGGAGTACAACGCCATCAGCGACAACGTCTATATCACCGCCGAC
AAGCAGAAGAACGGCATCAAGGCCAACTTCAAGATCCGCCACAACATCGAGGACGGCAGCGTGCAGCTCG
CCGACCACTACCAGCAGAACACCCCCATCGGCGACGGCCCCGTGCTGCTGCCCGACAACCACTACCTGAG
CACCCAGTCCAAGCTGAGCAAAGACCCCAACGAGAAGCGCGATCACATGGTCCTGCTGGAGTTCGTGACC
GCCGCCGGGATCACTCTCGGCATGGACGAGCTGTACAAGTAAGGATCCGAGCTCGGTACCAAGCTTAAGT
TTAAACCGCTGATCAGCCTCGACTGTGCCTTCTAGTTGCCAGCCATCTGTTGTTTGCCCCTCCCCCGTGC
CTTCCTTGACCCTGGAAGGTGCCACTCCCACTGTCCTTTCCTAATAAAATGAGGAAATTGCATCGCATTG
TCTGAGTAGGTGTCATTCTATTCTGGGGGGTGGGGTGGGGCAGGACAGCAAGGGGGAGGATTGGGAAGAC
AATAGCAGGCATGCTGGGGATGCGGTGGGCTCTATGGCTTCTGAGGCGGAAAGAACCAGCTGGGGCTCTA
GGGGGTATCCCC
[124 nt withheld, positions 2673-2796]
C
[91 nt withheld, positions 2798-2888]
A
[49 nt withheld, positions 2890-2938]
CCTTTGACGTTGGAGTCCACGTTCTTT
[37 nt withheld, positions 2966-3002]
ACCCTATCTCGGTCTATTCTTTTGATTTATAAGGGATTTTGCCGATTTCGGCCTATTGGTTAAAAAATGA
GCTGATTTAACAAAAATTTAACGCGAATTAATTCTGTGGAATGTGTGTCAGTTAGGGTGTGGAAAGTCCC
CAGGCTCCCCAGCAGGCAGAAGTATGCAAAGCATGCATCTCAATTAGTCAGCAACCAGGTGTGGAAAGTC
CCCAGGCTCCCCAGCAGGCAGAAGTATGCAAAGCATGCATCTCAATTAGTCAGCAACCATAGTCCCGCCC
CTAACTCCGCCCATCCCGCCCCTAACTCCGCCCAGTTCCGCCCATTCTCCGCCCCATGGCTGACTAATTT
TTTTTATTTATGCAGAGGCCGAGGCCGCCTCTGCCTCTGAGCTATTCCAGAAGTAGTGAGGAGGCTTTTT
TGGAGGCCTAGGCTTTTGCAAAAAGCTCCCGGGAGCTTGTATATCCATTTTCGGATCTGATCAAGAGACA
GGATGAGGATCGTTTCGCATGATTGAACAAGATGGATTGCACGCAGGTTCTCCGGCCGCTTGGGTGGAGA
GGCTATTCGGCTATGACTGGGCACAACAGACAATCGGCTGCTCTGATGCCGCCGTGTTCCGGCTGTCAGC
GCAGGGGCGCCCGGTTCTTTTTGTCAAGACCGACCTGTCCGGTGCCCTGAATGAACTGCAGGACGAGGCA
GCGCGGCTATCGTGGCTGGCCACGACGGGCGTTCCTTGCGCAGCTGTGCTCGACGTTGTCACTGAAGCGG
GAAGGGACTGGCTGCTATTGGGCGAAGTGCCGGGGCAGGATCTCCTGTCATCTCACCTTGCTCCTGCCGA
GAAAGTATCCATCATGGCTGATGCAATGCGGCGGCTGCATACGCTTGATCCGGCTACCTGCCCATTCGAC
CACCAAGCGAAACATCGCATCGAGCGAGCACGTACTCGGATGGAAGCCGGTCTTGTCGATCAGGATGATC
TGGACGAAGAGCATCAGGGGCTCGCGCCAGCCGAACTGTTCGCCAGGCTCAAGGCGCGCATGCCCGACGG
CGAGGATCTCGTCGTGACCCATGGCGATGCCTGCTTGCCGAATATCATGGTGGAAAATGGCCGCTTTTCT
GGATTCATCGACTGTGGCCGGCTGGGTGTGGCGGACCGCTATCAGGACATAGCGTTGGCTACCCGTGATA
TTGCTGAAGAGCTTGGCGGCGAATGGGCTGACCGCTTCCTCGTGCTTTACGGTATCGCCGCTCCCGATTC
GCAGCGCATCGCCTTCTATCGCCTTCTTGACGAGTTCTTCTGAGCGGGACTCTGGGGTTCGAAATGACCG
ACCAAGCGACGCCCAACCTGCCATCACGAGATTTCGATTCCACCGCCGCCTTCTATGAAAGGTTGGGCTT
CGGAATCGTTTTCCGGGACGCCGGCTGGATGATCCTCCAGCGCGGGGATCTCATGCTGGAGTTCTTCGCC
CACCCCAACTTGTTTATTGCAGCTTATAATGGTTACAAATAAAGCAATAGCATCACAAATTTCACAAATA
AAGCATTTTTTTCACTGCATTCTAGTTGTGGTTTGTCCAAACTCATCAATGTATCTTATCATGTCTGTAT
ACCGTCGACCTCTAGCTAGAGCTTGGCGTAATCATGGTCATAGCTGTTTCCTGTGTGAAATTGTTATCCG
CTCACAATTCCACACAACATACGAGCCGGAAGCATAAAGTGTAAAGCCTGGGGTGCCTAATGAGTGAGCT
AACTCACATTAATTGCGTTGCGCTCACTGCCCGCTTTCCAGTCGGGAAACCTGTCGTGCCAGCTGCATTA
ATGAATCGGCCAACGCGCGGGGAGAGGCGGTTTGCGTATTGGGCGCTCTTCCGCTTCCTCGCTCACTGAC
TCGCTGCGCTCGGTCGTTCGGCTGCGGCGAGCGGTATCAGCTCACTCAAAGGCGGTAATACGGTTATCCA
CAGAATCAGGGGATAACGCAGGAAAGAACATGTGAGCAAAAGGCCAGCAAAAGGCCAGGAACCGTAAAAA
GGCCGCGTTGCTGGCGTTTTTCCATAGGCTCCGCCCCCCTGACGAGCATCACAAAAATCGACGCTCAAGT
CAGAGGTGGCGAAACCCGACAGGACTATAAAGATACCAGGCGTTTCCCCCTGGAAGCTCCCTCGTGCGCT
CTCCTGTTCCGACCCTGCCGCTTACCGGATACCTGTCCGCCTTTCTCCCTTCGGGAAGCGTGGCGCTTTC
TCATAGCTCACGCTGTAGGTATCTCAGTTCGGTGTAGGTCGTTCGCTCCAAGCTGGGCTGTGTGCACGAA
CCCCCCGTTCAGCCCGACCGCTGCGCCTTATCCGGTAACTATCGTCTTGAGTCCAACCCGGTAAGACACG
ACTTATCGCCACTGGCAGCAGCCACTGGTAACAGGATTAGCAGAGCGAGGTATGTAGGCGGTGCTACAGA
GTTCTTGAAGTGGTGGCCTAACTACGGCTACACTAGAAGAACAGTATTTGGTATCTGCGCTCTGCTGAAG
CCAGTTACCTTCGGAAAAAGAGTTGGTAGCTCTTGATCCGGCAAACAAACCACCGCTGGTAGCGGTTTTT
TTGTTTGCAAGCAGCAGATTACGCGCAGAAAAAAAGGATCTCAAGAAGATCCTTTGATCTTTTCTACGGG
GTCTGACGCTCAGTGGAACGAAAACTCACGTTAAGGGATTTTGGTCATGAGATTATCAAAAAGGATCTTC
ACCTAGATCCTTTTAAATTAAAAATGAAGTTTTAAATCAATCTAAAGTATATATGAGTAAACTTGGTCTG
ACAGTTACCAATGCTTAATCAGTGAGGCACCTATCTCAGCGATCTGTCTATTTCGTTCATCCATAGTTGC
CTGACTCCCCGTCGTGTAGATAACTACGATACGGGAGGGCTTACCATCTGGCCCCAGTGCTGCAATGATA
CCGCGAGACCCACGCTCACCGGCTCCAGATTTATCAGCAATAAACCAGCCAGCCGGAAGGGCCGAGCGCA
GAAGTGGTCCTGCAACTTTATCCGCCTCCATCCAGTCTATTAATTGTTGCCGGGAAGCTAGAGTAAGTAG
TTCGCCAGTTAATAGTTTGCGCAACGTTGTTGCCATTGCTACAGGCATCGTGGTGTCACGCTCGTCGTTT
GGTATGGCTTCATTCAGCTCCGGTTCCCAACGATCAAGGCGAGTTACATGATCCCCCATGTTGTGCAAAA
AAGCGGTTAGCTCCTTCGGTCCTCCGATCGTTGTCAGAAGTAAGTTGGCCGCAGTGTTATCACTCATGGT
TATGGCAGCACTGCATAATTCTCTTACTGTCATGCCATCCGTAAGATGCTTTTCTGTGACTGGTGAGTAC
TCAACCAAGTCATTCTGAGAATAGTGTATGCGGCGACCGAGTTGCTCTTGCCCGGCGTCAATACGGGATA
ATACCGCGCCACATAGCAGAACTTTAAAAGTGCTCATCATTGGAAAACGTTCTTCGGGGCGAAAACTCTC
AAGGATCTTACCGCTGTTGAGATCCAGTTCGATGTAACCCACTCGTGCACCCAACTGATCTTCAGCATCT
TTTACTTTCACCAGCGTTTCTGGGTGAGCAAAAACAGGAAGGCAAAATGCCGCAAAAAAGGGAATAAGGG
CGACACGGAAATGTTGAATACTCATACTCTTCCTTTTTCAATATTATTGAAGCATTTATCAGGGTTATTG
TCTCATGAGCGGATACATATTTGAATGTATTTAGAAAAATAAACAAATAGGGGTTCCGCGCACATTTCCC
CGAAAAGTGCCACCTGACGTC
Features (pLannotate 1.2.2; 20 found; start..end, strand, type, name):
     28..80      -  misc_feature   bom (fragment): basis of mobility region from pBR322
    235..614     +  enhancer       CMV enhancer: human cytomegalovirus immediate early enhancer
    615..818     +  promoter       CMV promoter: human cytomegalovirus (CMV) immediate early promoter
    814..847     +  LTR            5' LTR (truncated) (fragment): truncated 5' long terminal repeat (LTR) from HIV-1
    863..881     +  promoter       T7 promoter: promoter for bacteriophage T7 RNA polymerase
   1633..2352    +  CDS            mCerulean: enhanced monomeric variant of CFP (Rizzo et al., 2004) mammalian codon-optimized
   2403..2627    +  polyA_signal   bGH poly(A) signal: bovine growth hormone polyadenylation signal
   2631..2652    +  promoter       SV40 promoter (fragment): SV40 enhancer and early promoter
   2673..3101    +  rep_origin     f1 ori (sequence partly withheld): f1 bacteriophage origin of replication; arrow indicates direction of (+) strand synthesis
   3115..3444    +  promoter       SV40 promoter: SV40 enhancer and early promoter
   3511..4302    +  CDS            neo: KKA2_KLEPN - Also known as kan, nptII. Experimental evidence at protein level: Swiss-Prot protein existence level 1. Resistance to kanamycin, neomycin, paromomycin, ribostamycin, butirosin and gentamicin B. From Klebsiella pneumoniae.
   4326..4484    +  CDS            ble (fragment): BLE_KLEPN - Experimental evidence at protein level: Swiss-Prot protein existence level 1. Binding protein with a strong affinity to the bleomycin family of antibiotics. Binds to CL990; an antimitotic-antibiotic compound. From Klebsiella pneumoniae.
   4479..4600    +  polyA_signal   SV40 poly(A) signal: SV40 polyadenylation signal
   4673..4689    -  protein_bind   lac operator: The lac repressor binds to the lac operator to inhibit transcription in E. coli. This inhibition can be relieved by adding lactose or isopropyl-β-D-thiogalactopyranoside (IPTG). lac repressor encoded by lacI
   4697..4727    -  promoter       lac promoter: promoter for the E. coli lac operon
   4742..4763    -  protein_bind   CAP binding site: CAP binding activates transcription in the presence of cAMP. E. coli catabolite activator protein
   4776..4868    -  CDS            lacI (fragment): lac repressor; lacI; The lac repressor binds to the lac operator to inhibit transcription in E. coli. This inhibition can be relieved by adding lactose or isopropyl-β-D-thiogalactopyranoside (IPTG).
   5051..5636    -  rep_origin     ori: high-copy-number ColE1/pMB1/pBR322/pUC origin of replication
   5807..6667    -  CDS            AmpR: β-lactamase; bla; confers resistance to ampicillin, carbenicillin, and related antibiotics
   6668..6772    -  promoter       AmpR promoter: bla
