[The description below was written by a language model from this plasmid's Addgene catalogue record and pLannotate feature annotations shown in this document.]
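Description:
pcDNA 3.1(-) VSFP3.1 is a mammalian expression plasmid of about 6.8 kb, built on the Invitrogen pcDNA3.1(-) backbone, that encodes Voltage-Sensitive Fluorescent Protein 3.1, a genetically encoded optical reporter of membrane potential. It is propagated in E. coli through a high-copy ColE1/pUC-type origin with ampicillin selection (AmpR under the bla promoter). It also carries an f1 origin for single-stranded DNA production. For mammalian cells, an SV40 early promoter drives a neomycin phosphotransferase gene followed by an SV40 polyadenylation signal, which permits G418 selection of stable transfectants. A few short annotated fragments (HIV-1 LTR, ble, lacI, bom) appear to be partial sequence matches or backbone remnants rather than functional parts.

The roughly 1.4 kb insert was cloned between NheI and HindIII, downstream of the CMV immediate-early enhancer/promoter and a T7 promoter, and upstream of the bovine growth hormone polyadenylation signal. The feature table annotates only the fluorescent portion of the insert, an mCerulean (monomeric cyan fluorescent protein) coding sequence at its 3′ end. The unannotated stretch ahead of it is consistent with the voltage-sensing portion derived from the Ciona intestinalis voltage-sensor-containing phosphatase Ci-VSP. The record therefore indicates a fusion in which voltage-dependent movements of the Ci-VSP sensor domain are reported by the attached cyan fluorophore. According to the depositor, an R217Q substitution was deliberately introduced in the S4 segment of Ci-VSP to shift the sensor's activation curve into the physiological range of neuronal membrane potentials. The construct is suited to transient or stable expression in mammalian cells for fluorescence-based monitoring of membrane voltage.
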