Addgene plasmid #18951: pcDNA 3.1(-) VSFP3.1
Depositing lab: Thomas Knopfel. Depositing organization: RIKEN Center for Brain Science. Publication: Engineering of a genetically encodable fluorescent voltage sensor exploiting fast Ci-VSP voltage-sensing movements. Lundby A, Mutoh H, Dimitrov D, Akemann W, Knoepfel T. PLoS ONE. 2008 . 3(6):e2514. 10.1371/journal.pone.0002514 PubMed 18575613.
Backbone
  Vector backbone: pcDNA3.1(-)
  Backbone manufacturer: Invitrogen
  Backbone size w/o insert (bp): 5358
  Vector type: Mammalian Expression
  Selectable markers: Neomycin (select with G418)
Growth in bacteria
  Bacterial resistance: Ampicillin, 100 μg/mL
  Growth temperature: 37°C
  Growth strain: DH5alpha
  Copy number: High Copy
Gene/Insert
  Gene/Insert name: VSFP3.1 (alt name: Voltage-Sensitive Fluorescent Protein 3.1)
  Species: Ciona intestinalis
  Insert size (bp): 1445
  GenBank ID: NP_001028998
  Cloning method: Restriction Enzyme; 5′ cloning site NheI (not destroyed); 3′ cloning site HindIII (not destroyed)
  Sequencing primers: 5′ T7
Terms and licenses: Academic/Nonprofit Terms; Industry Terms: Not Available to Industry
Depositor comments: As reported in the accompanying publication (Lundby et al., PLoS ONE, 2008 Jun 25;3(6)), the R217Q mutation has been intently introduced in the S4 domain of Ci-VSP to shift the activation curve of the sensor into the physiological range of neuronal membrane potential.
How to cite: pcDNA 3.1(-) VSFP3.1 was a gift from Thomas Knopfel (Addgene plasmid # 18951 ; http://n2t.net/addgene:18951 ; RRID:Addgene_18951)
