>Addgene plasmid #18951 | pcDNA 3.1(-) VSFP3.1 | addgene partial sequence | sequence record 24815 | CMV-F 5'-CGCAAATGGGCGGTAGGCGTG-3'
CGGGGGCTTTAGCGAGCTCTCTGGCTACTAGAGAACCCACTGCTTACTGGCTTATCGAAATTAATACGAC
TCACTATAGGGAGACCCAAGCTGGCTAGCGCCACCATGGAGGGATTCGACGGTTCAGATTTTAGTCCTCC
AGCTGATTTAGTTGGCGTTGACGGTGCAGTCATGCGGAACGTCGTTGACGTCACGATAAATGGTGACGTC
ACTGCTCCGCCGAAAGCTGCGCCAAGAAAAAGTGAATCGGTAAAGAAAGTTCATTGGAATGATGTAGACC
AAGGACCGAGTGAAAAACCAGAGACAAGACAGGAGGAACGAATAGATATACCCGAGATTTCAGGTCTATG
GTGGGGCGAGAATGAACATGGAGTGGACGATGGGAGAATGGAGATACCTACTACTGGTGTAGGTCGCGTC
CAGTTTCGTGTCCGAGCAGTGATTGATCATCTAGGGATGCGAGTCTTTGGAGTCTTCCTAATTTTCTTGG
ACATCATCCTCATGATCATTGATCTCAGTCTTCCAGGAAAAAGTGAATCTTCACAATCCTTTTATGACGG
GATGGCTTTGGCTCTTTCTTGTTATTTCATGCTGGATTTAGGATTAAGGATATTTGCCTACGGGCCCAAG
AATTTCTTCACCAACCCCTGGGAGGTTGCTGATGGTTTGATTATCGTTGTCACATTCGTCGTCACGATAT
TTTACACTGTGTTAGATGAATACGTGCAAGAAACAGGAGCCGATGGTTTGGGGCAGTTGGTTGTGTTGGC
CCGTTTGCTGCGTGTGGTTCGATTAGCAAGAATATTTTATTCCCATCACAATGCGGCCGCATGGTG
